>Addgene plasmid #136753 | pISH-Olfr157 | addgene full sequence | sequence record 273455 | Addgene NGS Result
CCTACAGCGTGAGCTATGAGAAAGCGCCACGCTTCCCGAAGGGAGAAAGGCGGACAGGTATCCGGTAAGC
GGCAGGGTCGGAACAGGAGAGCGCACGAGGGAGCTTCCAGGGGGAAACGCCTGGTATCTTTATAGTCCTG
TCGGGTTTCGCCACCTCTGACTTGAGCGTCGATTTTTGTGATGCTCGTCAGGGGGGCGGAGCCTATGGAA
AAACGCCAGCAACGCGGCCTTTTTACGGTTCCTGGCCTTTTGCTGGCCTTTTGCTCACATGTTCTTTCCT
GCGTTATCCCCTGATTCTGTGGATAACCGTATTACCGCCTTTGAGTGAGCTGATACCGCTCGCCGCAGCC
GAACGACCGAGCGCAGCGAGTCAGTGAGCGAGGAAGCGGAAGAGCGCCCAATACGCAAACCGCCTCTCCC
CGCGCGTTGGCCGATTCATTAATGCAGCTGGCACGACAGGTTTCCCGACTGGAAAGCGGGCAGTGAGCGC
AACGCAATTAATGTGAGTTAGCTCACTCATTAGGCACCCCAGGCTTTACACTTTATGCTTCCGGCTCGTA
TGTTGTGTGGAATTGTGAGCGGATAACAATTTCACACAGGAAACAGCTATGACCATGATTACGCCAAGCT
ATTTAGGTGACACTATAGAATACTCAAGCTATGCATCCAACGCGTTGGGAGCTCTCCCATATGGTCGACC
TGCAGGCGGCCGCGAATTCACTAGTGATTGCAAGTCACAGATGCCTCACCTTCTAATGGAGGGATAGAGC
CCATGATCCACATGTTCTGATGGCTCTCACTTGAGAATCTTATTGCAAGGCAATGCTAGGTGAGGAACAA
GCTGTCTTAGAGTCATTCCTAGTGTGATCCACAGACTGGAAATGTCAACATCACCCATCACCCGGGAGCT
TTTTGGCATACAGAGTTTCCTGACCCCCAGCAGATCTACTGACTGGGAAAGTTCATTTTAACAAGATCCT
CCACTGGATTTATATGCATGCTGGACCTGGAGAAGTATCAGTTAAGACCATGGAATGGATGCCCTGGTGT
ATTGTCTGGATCCCCAGAAATACTTATCACCCCAGCCACTGGACCTGTCAGTGACTGCCAACATCTGGAT
CTCTCTGCAGCACTGCTCCTTACTAAGGAGAGCCACCTCACCCAGTGCCACACTCTCTTCTTACATCAGC
CCTCATCCTGTCACCATCATTGGTAATGAGAAGGCTTTGTTATCTCTAAAAGCTTCGCCACAAGTGCTTC
TCTGTGGCAGTTCATGTTGTCCCCTGCTCGGGCCTGATCCCTTTAACAGTTGCCACAGCAAACATCCTGC
ATGCAAATCTCTCCACAAGAGTCAGCTTCAGGGGAAACCGGCCTTTGACACAAAACAACCACGTCAGCAC
AGGTGTGTGAACCATGTGTGTGTTACCAGTGTGTGCCCTTTGCAGCCAATGCTTGTGCTGGCTTCCAATC
GAATTCCCGCGGCCGCCATGGCGGCCGGGAGCATGCGACGTCGGGCCCAATTCGCCCTATAGTGAGTCGT
ATTACAATTCACTGGCCGTCGTTTTACAACGTCGTGACTGGGAAAACCCTGGCGTTACCCAACTTAATCG
CCTTGCAGCACATCCCCCTTTCGCCAGCTGGCGTAATAGCGAAGAGGCCCGCACCGATCGCCCTTCCCAA
CAGTTGCGCAGCCTGAATGGCGAATGG
[124 nt withheld, positions 1708-1831]
C
[91 nt withheld, positions 1833-1923]
A
[49 nt withheld, positions 1925-1973]
CCTTTGACGTTGGAGTCCACGTTCTTT
[37 nt withheld, positions 2001-2037]
ACCCTATCTCGGTCTATTCTTTTGATTTATAAGGGATTTTGCCGATTTCGGCCTATTGGTTAAAAAATGA
GCTGATTTAACAAAAATTTAACGCGAATTTTAACAAAATATTAACGCTTACAATTTCCTGATGCGGTATT
TTCTCCTTACGCATCTGTGCGGTATTTCACACCGCATCAGGTGGCACTTTTCGGGGAAATGTGCGCGGAA
CCCCTATTTGTTTATTTTTCTAAATACATTCAAATATGTATCCGCTCATGAGACAATAACCCTGATAAAT
GCTTCAATAATATTGAAAAAGGAAGAGTATGAGTATTCAACATTTCCGTGTCGCCCTTATTCCCTTTTTT
GCGGCATTTTGCCTTCCTGTTTTTGCTCACCCAGAAACGCTGGTGAAAGTAAAAGATGCTGAAGATCAGT
TGGGTGCACGAGTGGGTTACATCGAACTGGATCTCAACAGCGGTAAGATCCTTGAGAGTTTTCGCCCCGA
AGAACGTTTTCCAATGATGAGCACTTTTAAAGTTCTGCTATGTGGCGCGGTATTATCCCGTATTGACGCC
GGGCAAGAGCAACTCGGTCGCCGCATACACTATTCTCAGAATGACTTGGTTGAGTACTCACCAGTCACAG
AAAAGCATCTTACGGATGGCATGACAGTAAGAGAATTATGCAGTGCTGCCATAACCATGAGTGATAACAC
TGCGGCCAACTTACTTCTGACAACGATCGGAGGACCGAAGGAGCTAACCGCTTTTTTGCACAACATGGGG
GATCATGTAACTCGCCTTGATCGTTGGGAACCGGAGCTGAATGAAGCCATACCAAACGACGAGCGTGACA
CCACGATGCCTGTAGCAATGGCAACAACGTTGCGCAAACTATTAACTGGCGAACTACTTACTCTAGCTTC
CCGGCAACAATTAATAGACTGGATGGAGGCGGATAAAGTTGCAGGACCACTTCTGCGCTCGGCCCTTCCG
GCTGGCTGGTTTATTGCTGATAAATCTGGAGCCGGTGAGCGTGGGTCTCGCGGTATCATTGCAGCACTGG
GGCCAGATGGTAAGCCCTCCCGTATCGTAGTTATCTACACGACGGGGAGTCAGGCAACTATGGATGAACG
AAATAGACAGATCGCTGAGATAGGTGCCTCACTGATTAAGCATTGGTAACTGTCAGACCAAGTTTACTCA
TATATACTTTAGATTGATTTAAAACTTCATTTTTAATTTAAAAGGATCTAGGTGAAGATCCTTTTTGATA
ATCTCATGACCAAAATCCCTTAACGTGAGTTTTCGTTCCACTGAGCGTCAGACCCCGTAGAAAAGATCAA
AGGATCTTCTTGAGATCCTTTTTTTCTGCGCGTAATCTGCTGCTTGCAAACAAAAAAACCACCGCTACCA
GCGGTGGTTTGTTTGCCGGATCAAGAGCTACCAACTCTTTTTCCGAAGGTAACTGGCTTCAGCAGAGCGC
AGATACCAAATACTGTTCTTCTAGTGTAGCCGTAGTTAGGCCACCACTTCAAGAACTCTGTAGCACCGCC
TACATACCTCGCTCTGCTAATCCTGTTACCAGTGGCTGCTGCCAGTGGCGATAAGTCGTGTCTTACCGGG
TTGGACTCAAGACGATAGTTACCGGATAAGGCGCAGCGGTCGGGCTGAACGGGGGGTTCGTGCACACAGC
CCAGCTTGGAGCGAACGACCTACACCGAACTGAGATA
Features (pLannotate 1.2.2; 13 found; start..end, strand, type, name):
    394..486     +  CDS            lacI (fragment): lac repressor; lacI; The lac repressor binds to the lac operator to inhibit transcription in E. coli. This inhibition can be relieved by adding lactose or isopropyl-β-D-thiogalactopyranoside (IPTG).
    499..520     +  protein_bind   CAP binding site: CAP binding activates transcription in the presence of cAMP. E. coli catabolite activator protein
    535..565     +  promoter       lac promoter: promoter for the E. coli lac operon
    573..589     +  protein_bind   lac operator: The lac repressor binds to the lac operator to inhibit transcription in E. coli. This inhibition can be relieved by adding lactose or isopropyl-β-D-thiogalactopyranoside (IPTG). lac repressor encoded by lacI
    631..649     +  promoter       SP6 promoter: promoter for bacteriophage SP6 RNA polymerase
    661..723     +  CDS            VESPI_VESMG (fragment): Experimental evidence at protein level: Swiss-Prot protein existence level 1. Shows contractile activity on isolated ileum smooth muscle. From Vespa magnifica (Hornet).
   1526..1544    -  promoter       T7 promoter: promoter for bacteriophage T7 RNA polymerase
   1547..1704    +  CDS            lacZα (fragment): LacZα fragment of β-galactosidase; lacZ fragment
   1708..2136    +  rep_origin     f1 ori (sequence partly withheld): f1 bacteriophage origin of replication; arrow indicates direction of (+) strand synthesis
   2164..2214    -  misc_feature   bom (fragment): basis of mobility region from pBR322
   2241..2345    +  promoter       AmpR promoter: bla
   2346..3206    +  CDS            AmpR: β-lactamase; bla; confers resistance to ampicillin, carbenicillin, and related antibiotics
   3377..211     +  rep_origin     ori (across the origin): high-copy-number ColE1/pMB1/pBR322/pUC origin of replication
