[The description below was written by a language model from this plasmid's Addgene catalogue record and pLannotate feature annotations shown in this document.]
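Description:
pISH-Olfr157 is a bacterial cloning plasmid built on the pGEM-T-Easy backbone that serves as a template for in vitro transcription of riboprobes against the mouse odorant receptor gene Olfr157 (also known as MOR262-12 or OR37C). It is maintained in E. coli as a high-copy plasmid through a ColE1/pUC-type origin and selected with ampicillin via the β-lactamase (AmpR) gene and its own promoter. An f1 phage origin is also present, a standard backbone element that permits single-stranded DNA production. Remnants of the lac region (a lacI fragment, CAP binding site, lac promoter and operator, and a lacZα fragment) reflect the blue/white screening cassette of the parental vector, which is interrupted by the cloned insert.

The payload is a fragment of Olfr157 from Mus musculus placed in the multiple cloning region between opposing bacteriophage SP6 and T7 RNA polymerase promoters. This convergent arrangement lets either strand of the insert be transcribed, so that antisense probe and sense control RNAs can be produced from the same plasmid. The record does not state the orientation of the insert, so which promoter yields the antisense probe cannot be determined from it. The insert itself is not annotated in the feature table; it lies in the roughly 0.9 kb interval between the two phage promoters. The short hit to a hornet peptide at the start of that interval is most likely a spurious similarity match. The cloning method and the exact portion of the gene covered are not given. The plasmid is intended for in situ hybridization to detect Olfr157-expressing cells, and the associated work concerns the zonal organization of odorant receptor gene choice in the mouse main olfactory epithelium.
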