Addgene plasmid #136753: pISH-Olfr157
Purpose: Template to synthesize riboprobes for in situ hybridization (ISH) for Olfr157
Depositing lab: Peter Mombaerts. Depositing organization: Max Planck Research Unit for Neurogenetics. Publication: The Zonal Organization of Odorant Receptor Gene Choice in the Main Olfactory Epithelium of the Mouse. Zapiec B, Mombaerts P. Cell Rep. 2020 Mar 24;30(12):4220-4234.e5. doi: 10.1016/j.celrep.2020.02.110. PubMed 32209480.
Backbone
  Vector backbone: pGEM-T-Easy
  Vector type: in situ probe
Growth in bacteria
  Bacterial resistance: Ampicillin, 100 μg/mL
  Growth temperature: 37°C
  Growth strain: DH5alpha
  Copy number: High Copy
Gene/Insert
  Gene/Insert name: Olfr157
  Species: M. musculus (mouse)
  Mutation: ISH Probe insert
  Cloning method: Unknown
Terms and licenses: Academic/Nonprofit Terms; Industry Terms: Not Available to Industry
Depositor comments: ISH probe for mouse gene: Olfr157 aka MOR262-12 aka OR37C
How to cite: pISH-Olfr157 was a gift from Peter Mombaerts (Addgene plasmid # 136753 ; http://n2t.net/addgene:136753 ; RRID:Addgene_136753)
