>Addgene plasmid #136753 | pISH-Olfr157 | depositor partial sequence | sequence record 263980 | M13f for insert
AGGGCGATTGGGCCCGACGTCGCATGCTCCCGGCCGCCATGGCGGCCGCGGGAATTCGATTGGAAGCCAG
CACAAGCATTGGCTGCAAAGGGCACACACTGGTAACACACACATGGTTCACACACCTGTGCTGACGTGGT
TGTTTTGTGTCAAAGGCCGGTTTCCCCTGAAGCTGACTCTTGTGGAGAGATTTGCATGCAGGATGTTTGC
TGTGGCAACTGTTAAAGGGATCAGGCCCGAGCAGGGGACAACATGAACTGCCACAGAGAAGCACTTGTGG
CGAAGCTTTTAGAGATAACAAAGCCTTCTCATTACCAATGATGGTGACAGGATGAGGGCTGATGTAAGAA
GAGAGTGTGGCACTGGGTGAGGTGGCTCTCCTTAGTAAGGAGCAGTGCTGCAGAGAGATCCAGATGTTGG
CAGTCACTGACAGGTCCAGTGGCTGGGGTGATAAGTATTTCTGGGGATCCAGACAATACACCAGGGCATC
CATTCCATGGTCTTAACTGATACTTCTCCAGGTCCAGCATGCATATAAATCCAGTGGAGGATCTTGTTAA
AATGAACTTTCCCAGTCAGTAGATCTGCTGGGGGTCAGGAAACTCTGTATGCCAAAAAGCTCCCGGGTGA
TGGGTGATGTTGACATTTCCAGTCTGTGGATCACACTAGGAATGACTCTAAGACAGCTTGTTCCTCACCT
AGCATTGCCTTGCAATAAGATTCTCAAGTGAGAGCCATCAGAACATGTGGATCATGGGCTCTATCCCTCC
ATTAGAAGGTGAGGCATCTGTGACTTGCAATCACTAGTGAATTCGCGGCCGCCTGCAGGTCGACCATATG
GGAGAGCTCCCAACGCGTTGGATGCATAGCTTGAGTATTCTATAGTGTCACCTAAATAGCTTGGCGTAAT
CATGGTCATAGCTGTTTCCTGTGTGAAATTGTTATCCGCTCACAATTCCACACAACATACGAGCCGGAAG
CATAAAGTGTAAAGCCTGGGGTGCCTAATGAGTGAGCTAACTCACATTAATTGCGTTGCGCTCACTGCCC
GCTTTCCAGTCGGGAAACCTGTCGTGCCAGCTGCATTAATGAATCGGCCAACGCGCGGGGAAGAGGCGGT
TTGCGTATTGG
